>Addgene plasmid #36712 | TAL2275 | depositor partial sequence | sequence record 45905 | TAL2275 sequence 1538 bps
GAACCTGACCCCAGACCAGGTAGTCGCAATCGCGTCACATGACGGGGGAAAGCAAGCCCTGGAAACCGTG
CAAAGGTTGTTGCCGGTCCTTTGTCAAGACCACGGCCTTACACCGGAGCAAGTCGTGGCCATTGCAAATA
ATAACGGTGGCAAACAGGCTCTTGAGACGGTTCAGAGACTTCTCCCAGTTCTCTGTCAAGCCCACGGGCT
GACTCCCGATCAAGTTGTAGCGATTGCGTCGCATGACGGAGGGAAACAAGCATTGGAGACTGTCCAACGG
CTCCTTCCCGTGTTGTGTCAAGCCCACGGTTTGACGCCTGCACAAGTGGTCGCCATCGCCTCGAATGGCG
GCGGTAAGCAGGCGCTGGAAACAGTACAGCGCCTGCTGCCTGTACTGTGCCAGGATCATGGACTGACCCC
AGACCAGGTAGTCGCAATCGCGAACAATAATGGGGGAAAGCAAGCCCTGGAAACCGTGCAAAGGTTGTTG
CCGGTCCTTTGTCAAGACCACGGCCTTACACCGGAGCAAGTCGTGGCCATTGCATCCCACGACGGTGGCA
AACAGGCTCTTGAGACGGTTCAGAGACTTCTCCCAGTTCTCTGTCAAGCCCACGGGCTGACTCCCGATCA
AGTTGTAGCGATTGCGTCGCATGACGGAGGGAAACAAGCATTGGAGACTGTCCAACGGCTCCTTCCCGTG
TTGTGTCAAGCCCACGGTTTGACGCCTGCACAAGTGGTCGCCATCGCCAACAACAACGGCGGTAAGCAGG
CGCTGGAAACAGTACAGCGCCTGCTGCCTGTACTGTGCCAGGATCATGGACTGACCCCAGACCAGGTAGT
CGCAATCGCGAACAATAATGGGGGAAAGCAAGCCCTGGAAACCGTGCAAAGGTTGTTGCCGGTCCTTTGT
CAAGACCACGGCCTTACACCGGAGCAAGTCGTGGCCATTGCAAATAATAACGGTGGCAAACAGGCTCTTG
AGACGGTTCAGAGACTTCTCCCAGTTCTCTGTCAAGCCCACGGGCTGACTCCCGATCAAGTTGTAGCGAT
TGCGTCGCATGACGGAGGGAAACAAGCATTGGAGACTGTCCAACGGCTCCTTCCCGTGTTGTGTCAAGCC
CACGGTTTGACGCCTGCACAAGTGGTCGCCATCGCCAGCCATGATGGCGGTAAGCAGGCGCTGGAAACAG
TACAGCGCCTGCTGCCTGTACTGTGCCAGGATCATGGACTGACCCCAGACCAGGTAGTCGCAATCGCGTC
GAACATTGGGGGAAAGCAAGCCCTGGAAACCGTGCAAAGGTTGTTGCCGGTCCTTTGTCAAGACCACGGC
CTTACACCGGAGCAAGTCGTGGCCATTGCAAATAATAACGGTGGCAAACAGGCTCTTGAGACGGTTCAGA
GACTTCTCCCAGTTCTCTGTCAAGCCCACGGGCTGACTCCCGATCAAGTTGTAGCGATTGCGTCCAACGG
TGGAGGGAAACAAGCATTGGAGACTGTCCAACGGCTCCTTCCCGTGTTGTGTCAAGCCCACGGTCTGA
