>Addgene plasmid #36712 | TAL2275 | addgene partial sequence | sequence record 47997 | CMV-F 5'-CGCAAATGGGCGGTAGGCGTG-3'
AGAACCCACTGCTTACTGGCTTATCGAAATTAATACGACTCACTATAGGGAGACCCAAGCTGGCTAGCAC
CATGGACTACAAAGACCATGACGGTGATTATAAAGATCATGACATCGATTACAAGGATGACGATGACAAG
ATGGCCCCCAAGAAGAAGAGGAAGGTGGGCATTCACCGCGGGGTACCTATGGTGGACTTGAGGACACTCG
GTTATTCGCAACAGCAACAGGAGAAAATCAAGCCTAAGGTCAGGAGCACCGTCGCGCAACACCACGAGGC
GCTTGTGGGGCATGGCTTCACTCATGCGCATATTGTCGCGCTTTCACAGCACCCTGCGGCGCTTGGGACG
GTGGCTGTCAAATACCAAGATATGATTGCGGCCCTGCCCGAAGCCACGCACGAGGCAATTGTAGGGGTCG
GTAAACAGTGGTCGGGAGCGCGAGCACTTGAGGCGCTGCTGACTGTGGCGGGTGAGCTTAGGGGGCCTCC
GCTCCAGCTCGACACCGGGCAGCTGCTGAAGATCGCGAAGAGAGGGGGAGTAACAGCGGTAGAGGCAGTG
CACGCCTGGCGCAATGCTCTCACCGGGGCCCCCTTGAACCTGACCCCAGACCAGGTAGTCGCAATCGCGT
CACATGACGGGGGAAAGCAAGCCCTGGAAACCGTGCAAAGGTTGTTGCCGGTCCTTTGTCAAGACCACGG
CCTTACACCGGAGCAAGTCGTGGCCATTGCAAATAATAACGGTGGCAAACAGGCTCTTGAGACGGTTCAG
AGACTTCTCCCAGTTCTCTGTCAAGCCCACGGGCTGACTCCCGATCAAGTTGTAGCGATTGCGTCGCATG
ACGGA
