[The description below was written by a language model from this plasmid's Addgene catalogue record.]
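Description:
TAL2275 is a mammalian expression plasmid encoding the right-hand monomer of a TALEN pair directed against the human MDM2 gene. It is built on the JDS70 backbone, a roughly 6.4 kb TALEN expression vector, into which a custom TAL effector repeat array of about 1.5 kb was inserted by restriction cloning through BsmBI sites that were destroyed in the process. The plasmid is a high-copy construct propagated in E. coli under ampicillin selection. The record does not give a feature table, so the origin of replication and other backbone elements are not itemised. The use of a BGH reverse sequencing primer suggests a BGH polyadenylation region downstream of the coding sequence.

The repeat array is flanked by backbone-encoded sequences, so the expressed protein carries an N-terminal 3X Flag tag, useful for detecting expression, and a C-terminal wild-type FokI nuclease domain. Transcription in mammalian cells is driven by the CMV promoter, and the vector type also lists T7 for in vitro mRNA synthesis, allowing the nuclease to be delivered as RNA rather than plasmid. Because FokI cleaves only as a dimer, this construct is meant to be used with the matching left MDM2 TALEN. When both monomers bind their half-sites on opposite sides of a spacer, the nuclease domains dimerise and make a double-strand break that can be repaired to give mutations or targeted edits. The array comes from work on FLASH assembly of TALENs for high-throughput genome editing. The insert species is listed as human, but the linked Entrez gene entry uses mouse-style nomenclature, a discrepancy the record does not resolve.
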