Addgene plasmid #36712: TAL2275
Depositing lab: Keith Joung. Depositing organization: Massachusetts General Hospital. Publication: FLASH assembly of TALENs for high-throughput genome editing. Reyon D, Tsai SQ, Khayter C, Foden JA, Sander JD, Joung JK. Nat Biotechnol. 2012 Apr 8. doi: 10.1038/nbt.2170. PubMed 22484455.
Backbone
  Vector backbone: JDS70
  Backbone manufacturer: Joung lab (Addgene Plasmid # 32285)
  Backbone size w/o insert (bp): 6447
  Vector type: Mammalian, T7 for in vitro mRNA synthesis
Growth in bacteria
  Bacterial resistance: Ampicillin, 100 μg/mL
  Growth temperature: 37°C
  Growth strain: XL1 Blue
  Copy number: High Copy
Gene/Insert
  Gene/Insert name: MDM2-TALEN_Right (alt name: MDM2)
  Species: H. sapiens (human)
  Insert size (bp): 1538
  Entrez Gene: Mdm2 (a.k.a. 1700007J15Rik, Mdm-2)
  Promoter: CMV
  Tag / fusion protein: 3X Flag (N terminal on backbone); WT FOKI (C terminal on backbone)
  Cloning method: Restriction Enzyme; 5′ cloning site BsmBI (destroyed during cloning); 3′ cloning site BsmBI (destroyed during cloning)
  Sequencing primers: 5′ CMV-F; 3′ BGH-rev
Terms and licenses: Academic/Nonprofit Terms; Industry Terms: Not Available to Industry
Depositor comments: Target binding site: TCGCTGCCGGGCCAGTA It is strongly recommended that users perform a diagnostic digest to verify this plasmid prior to use. For example, a double digest of the plasmid with BamHI and KpnI should result in two bands at 2.2kb and 5.9kb.
How to cite: TAL2275 was a gift from Keith Joung (Addgene plasmid # 36712 ; http://n2t.net/addgene:36712 ; RRID:Addgene_36712)
